>Addgene plasmid #56158 | mCardinal-CytERM-N-17 | depositor partial sequence | sequence record 87057 | insert sequence
AAATGGGCGTAGGCGTGTACGGTGGGAGGTCTATATAAGCAGAGCTGGTTTAGTGAACCGTCAGATCCGC
TAGCGCTACCGGACTCAGATCTGGTACCCTTGCAGCTTCCAGTTGTCAGGAAGAGAAGGCTCCCATGGAT
CCTGTGGTGGTGCTGGGGCTCTGTCTCTCCTGTTTGCTTCTCCTTTCACTCTGGAAACAGAGCTATGGGG
GAGGGAAGCTTCGAATTCTGCAGTCGACGGTACCGCGGGCCCGGGATCCACCGGTCGCCACC
[732 nt withheld, positions 273-1004]
TAAGCGGCCGCGACTCTAGATCATAATCAGCCATACCACATTTGTAGAGGTTTTACTTGCTTTAAAAACC
TCCCACACCTCCCCCTGAACCTGAAACATAAAATGAATGCAATTGTGTTGTACTGTTATTGC
