>Addgene plasmid #56158 | mCardinal-CytERM-N-17 | addgene partial sequence | sequence record 122934 | CMV-F 5'-CGCAAATGGGCGGTAGGCGTG-3'
GAGCTGGTTTAGTGAACCGTCAGATCCGCTAGCGCTACCGGACTCAGATCTGGTACCCCTTGCAGCTTCC
AGTTGTCAGGAAGAGAAGGCTCCCATGGATCCTGTGGTGGTGCTGGGGCTCTGTCTCTCCTGTTTGCTTC
TCCTTTCACTCTGGAAACAGAGCTATGGGGGAGGGAAGCTTCGAATTCTGCAGTCGACGGTACCGCGGGC
CCGGGATCCACCGGTCGCCACC
[618 nt withheld, positions 233-850]
