[The description below was written by a language model from this plasmid's Addgene catalogue record.]
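Description:
mCardinal-CytERM-N-17 is a mammalian expression plasmid built on the mCardinal-N1 backbone (about 4.75 kb without the insert). It produces a fluorescent marker for the endoplasmic reticulum. The plasmid is maintained at high copy number in E. coli under kanamycin selection. It also carries a neomycin resistance marker, so transfected mammalian cells can be selected with G418 and stable lines can be derived. No feature table accompanies the record, so the origin of replication and the exact arrangement of the resistance cassette are not documented. The cloning method is listed as unknown.

The insert is CytERM, a cytochrome P450-derived sequence, placed downstream of the CMV promoter, which drives strong constitutive transcription in most mammalian cell types. It is fused in frame to mCardinal, which is supplied by the backbone at the C terminus of the fusion. The use of an SV40 polyA reverse sequencing primer suggests that an SV40 polyadenylation signal terminates the transcript. The "17" in the name probably refers to a linker length between the two parts, but the record does not say this. mCardinal is a far-red fluorescent protein with recorded excitation and emission maxima of 604 and 659 nm. The cytochrome P450 portion acts as the targeting element that directs the fusion to the endoplasmic reticulum.

The construct is used to visualise endoplasmic reticulum morphology and dynamics in cells by fluorescence microscopy. Its red-shifted spectrum is convenient for multicolour imaging alongside green or orange reporters. The plasmid also demonstrates how mCardinal performs as a fusion tag, in line with the associated work describing this red-excitable protein.
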