Addgene plasmid #56158: mCardinal-CytERM-N-17
Purpose: Localization: Endoplasmic Reticulum, Excitation: 604, Emission: 659
Depositing lab: Michael Davidson. Depositing organization: Florida State University, Tallahassee. Publication: Non-invasive intravital imaging of cellular differentiation with a bright red-excitable fluorescent protein. Chu J, Haynes RD, Corbel SY, Li P, Gonzalez-Gonzalez E, Burg JS, Ataie NJ, Lam AJ, Cranfill PJ, Baird MA, Davidson MW, Ng HL, Garcia KC, Contag CH, Shen K, Blau HM, Lin MZ. Nat Methods. 2014 Mar 16. doi: 10.1038/nmeth.2888. PubMed 24633408.
Backbone
  Vector backbone: mCardinal-N1
  Backbone size w/o insert (bp): 4750
  Vector type: Mammalian Expression
  Selectable markers: Neomycin (select with G418)
Growth in bacteria
  Bacterial resistance: Kanamycin, 50 μg/mL
  Growth temperature: 37°C
  Growth strain: DH5alpha
  Copy number: High Copy
Gene/Insert
  Gene/Insert name: CytERM (alt names: Cytochrome p450; NM_001171120.1)
  Promoter: CMV
  Tag / fusion protein: mCardinal (C terminal on backbone)
  Cloning method: Unknown
  Sequencing primers: 5′ CMV-F; 3′ SV40pA-R
Terms and licenses: Academic/Nonprofit Terms; Industry Terms
Depositor comments: Cytochrome p450 . Excitation = 604; Emission = 659
How to cite: mCardinal-CytERM-N-17 was a gift from Michael Davidson (Addgene plasmid # 56158 ; http://n2t.net/addgene:56158 ; RRID:Addgene_56158)
